Addgene plasmid #169087: pAGM49981
Purpose: MoClo level 0 BvADHα coding sequence module
Depositing lab: Sylvestre Marillonnet. Depositing organization: Leibniz Institute of Plant Biochemistry (IPB). Publication: Engineering Betalain Biosynthesis in Tomato for High Level Betanin Production in Fruits. Grutzner R, Schubert R, Horn C, Yang C, Vogt T, Marillonnet S. Front Plant Sci. 2021 Jun 9;12:682443. doi: 10.3389/fpls.2021.682443. eCollection 2021. PubMed 34177999.
Backbone
  Vector backbone: pICH41308
  Backbone manufacturer: Sylvestre Marillonnet
  Vector type: Synthetic Biology ; MoClo Cloning Vector
Growth in bacteria
  Bacterial resistance: Spectinomycin, 50 μg/mL
  Growth temperature: 37°C
  Growth strain: DH5alpha
  Copy number: High Copy
Gene/Insert
  Gene/Insert name: BvADHα
  Species: Beta vulgaris
  Cloning method: Restriction Enzyme; 5′ cloning site Unknown (unknown if destroyed)
Terms and licenses: Academic/Nonprofit Terms; Industry Terms: Not Available to Industry
How to cite: pAGM49981 was a gift from Sylvestre Marillonnet (Addgene plasmid # 169087 ; http://n2t.net/addgene:169087 ; RRID:Addgene_169087)
