[The description below was written by a language model from this plasmid's Addgene catalogue record and pLannotate feature annotations shown in this document.]
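Description:
pAGM49981 is a MoClo (Modular Cloning, Golden Gate-based) level 0 module that holds the coding sequence of BvADHα from Beta vulgaris (beet) in the pICH41308 backbone, the standard level 0 acceptor for coding-sequence parts. It is a small bacterial cloning plasmid of about 3.4 kb. It is maintained in E. coli through a high-copy ColE1/pUC-type origin and selected with spectinomycin through an aadA streptomycin/spectinomycin resistance gene, which appears to be driven by the annotated bla (AmpR) promoter upstream. The short integrase, gentamicin acetyltransferase and lacI fragments in the feature table are most likely non-functional remnants of the resistance cassette and of the lacZ-type cloning region, not working parts.

The automated annotation labels the insert as a fragment homologous to Arabidopsis TYRAAT2, an arogenate dehydrogenase of tyrosine biosynthesis. This fits BvADHα being a beet arogenate dehydrogenase, and the match reflects protein similarity rather than an Arabidopsis origin. As a level 0 CDS part, the plasmid carries no promoter or terminator for the insert, so the gene is not meant to be expressed from this construct. Instead, the coding sequence is designed to be released by a type IIS restriction enzyme and joined to promoter and terminator modules to form level 1 transcription units, which can then be combined into multigene plant constructs. The exact cloning sites are not recorded. The associated work concerns engineering betalain biosynthesis in tomato for high betanin production in fruit. In that context, an arogenate dehydrogenase would presumably serve to boost the supply of tyrosine, the precursor of betalains.
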