Features (pLannotate 1.2.2; 7 found; start..end, strand, type, name):
    126..230     +  promoter       AmpR promoter: bla
    221..301     -  CDS            int (fragment): INT2_ECOLX - Protein inferred from homology: Swiss-Prot protein existence level 3. Putative integrase believed to be involved in the insertion of antibiotic resistance genes into plasmids and transposons. From Escherichia coli.
    389..445     +  CDS            GmR (fragment): gentamycin acetyltransferase; aacC1; confers resistance to gentamycin
    452..1240    +  CDS            aadA: S3AD_ECOLX - Experimental evidence at protein level: Swiss-Prot protein existence level 1. Mediates bacterial resistance to the antibiotics streptomycin and spectinomycin. From Escherichia coli.
   1414..2002    +  rep_origin     ori: high-copy-number ColE1/pMB1/pBR322/pUC origin of replication
   2185..2268    +  CDS            lacI (fragment): LACI_ECOLI - Experimental evidence at protein level: Swiss-Prot protein existence level 1. Repressor of the lactose operon. Binds allolactose as an inducer. From Escherichia coli (strain K12).
   2512..3297    +  CDS            TYRAAT2 (fragment): TYRA2_ARATH - Experimental evidence at protein level: Swiss-Prot protein existence level 1. Involved in the biosynthesis of tyrosine. Has a weak prephenate dehydrogenase activity. From Arabidopsis thaliana (Mouse-ear cress).
>Addgene plasmid #169087 | pAGM49981 | addgene full sequence | sequence record 335644 | Addgene NGS Result
GCTTTGAGACCACGAAGTGGCTCTTCAGTGGACGAAAGGGCCTCGTGATACGCCTATTTTTATAGGTTAA
TGTCATGATAATAATGGTTTCTTAGACGTCAGGTGGCACTTTTCGGGGAAATGTGCGCGGAACCCCTATT
TGTTTATTTTTCTAAATACATTCAAATATGTATCCGCTCATGAGACAATAACCCTGATAAATGCTTCAAT
AATATTGAAAAAGGAAGAGTATGCGCTCACGCAACTGGTCCAGAACCTTGACCGAACGCAGCGGTGGTAA
CGGCGCAGTGGCGGTTTTCATGGCTTGTTATGACTGTTTTTTTTTGGGGTACAGTCTATGCCTCGGGCAT
CCAAGCAGCAAGCGCGTTACGCCGTGGGTCGATGTTTGATGTTATGGAGCAGCAACGATGTTACGCAGCA
GGGCAGTCGCCCTAAAACAAAGTTAAACATCATGAGGGAAGCGGTGATCGCCGAAGTATCGACTCAACTA
TCAGAGGTAGTTGGCGTCATCGAGCGCCATCTCGAACCGACGTTGCTGGCCGTACATTTGTACGGCTCCG
CAGTGGATGGCGGCCTGAAGCCACACAGCGATATTGATTTGCTGGTTACGGTGACCGTAAGGCTTGATGA
AACAACGCGGCGAGCTTTGATCAACGACCTTTTGGAAACTTCGGCTTCCCCTGGAGAGAGCGAGATTCTC
CGCGCTGTAGAAGTCACCATTGTTGTGCACGACGACATCATTCCGTGGCGTTATCCAGCTAAGCGCGAAC
TGCAATTTGGAGAATGGCAGCGCAATGACATTCTTGCAGGTATCTTCGAGCCAGCCACGATCGACATTGA
TCTGGCTATCTTGCTGACAAAAGCAAGAGAACATAGCGTTGCCTTGGTAGGTCCAGCGGCGGAGGAACTC
TTTGATCCGGTTCCTGAACAGGATCTATTTGAGGCGCTAAATGAAACCTTAACGCTATGGAACTCGCCGC
CCGACTGGGCTGGCGATGAGCGAAATGTAGTGCTTACGTTGTCCCGCATTTGGTACAGCGCAGTAACCGG
CAAAATCGCGCCGAAGGATGTCGCTGCCGACTGGGCAATGGAGCGCCTGCCGGCCCAGTATCAGCCCGTC
ATACTTGAAGCTAGACAGGCTTATCTTGGACAAGAAGAAGATCGCTTGGCCTCGCGCGCAGATCAGTTGG
AAGAATTTGTCCATTACGTAAAAGGCGAGATCACCAAGGTAGTCGGCAAATAACTGTCAGACCAAGTTTA
CTCATATATACTTTAGATTGATTTAAAACTTCATTTTTAATTTAAAAGGATCTAGGTGAAGATCCTTTTT
GATAATCTCATGACCAAAATCCCTTAACGTGAGTTTTCGTTCCACTGAGCGTCAGACCCCGTAGAAAAGA
TCAAAGGATCTTCTTGAGATCCTTTTTTTCTGCGCGTAATCTGCTGCTTGCAAACAAAAAAACCACCGCT
ACCAGCGGTGGTTTGTTTGCCGGATCAAGAGCTACCAACTCTTTTTCCGAAGGTAACTGGCTTCAGCAGA
GCGCAGATACCAAATACTGTTCTTCTAGTGTAGCCGTAGTTAGGCCACCACTTCAAGAACTCTGTAGCAC
CGCCTACATACCTCGCTCTGCTAATCCTGTTACCAGTGGCTGCTGCCAGTGGCGATAAGTCGTGTCTTAC
CGGGTTGGACTCAAGACGATAGTTACCGGATAAGGCGCAGCGGTCGGGCTGAACGGGGGGTTCGTGCACA
CAGCCCAGCTTGGAGCGAACGACCTACACCGAACTGAGATACCTACAGCGTGAGCTATGAGAAAGCGCCA
CGCTTCCCGAAGGGAGAAAGGCGGACAGGTATCCGGTAAGCGGCAGGGTCGGAACAGGAGAGCGCACGAG
GGAGCTTCCAGGGGGAAACGCCTGGTATCTTTATAGTCCTGTCGGGTTTCGCCACCTCTGACTTGAGCGT
CGATTTTTGTGATGCTCGTCAGGGGGGCGGAGCCTATGGAAAAACGCCAGCAACGCGGCCTTTTTACGGT
TCCTGGCCTTTTGCTGGCCTTTTGCTCACATGTTCTTTCCTGCGTTATCCCCTGATTCTGTGGATAACCG
TATTACCGCCTTTGAGTGAGCTGATACCGCTCGCCGCAGCCGAACGACCGAGCGCAGCGAGTCAGTGAGC
GAGGAAGCGGAAGAGCGCCCAATACGCAAACCGCCTCTCCCCGCGCGTTGGCCGATTCATTAATCACTCT
GTGGTCTCAAATGATTTCACTCTCTTCTTTTCATCCTTCCTCCACCACCGCCACCGCCACCGCCGCCGCC
GCCACCACCCACCCACCTCAACAATGTCCCGCTTTTTCCTCTCCTCCGTCGCATCTCTCGCTTCCTTTAC
GCCACCCTCGCCAACACCTTGTAGTTCGGTGCGGTGGAGGTGGTTCGGCCTCCGAATCGGTATTTAACCG
TGATAGTGCTGCTACTCGTGTTTCTAATGATCATCTTGACGTTAGTAAAAGAGATGTTAAGCTTAAGATT
GCTATTATTGGGTTTGGTAACTTTGGCCAGTTTTTGGCTAAGACAATGGCTAAGCAAGGTCATAGAGTGT
TGGCTTACTCACGCTCGGACTACTCCCGCGCTGCTAAGGAGATCGGCGTCGAGTATTTTACTGACGCCGA
TGACCTCTGCGAGGAGCACCCTGAGGTTATTCTGTTGTGCACATCCATCCTCTCAACGGAGAAGGTCCTC
CGATCACTCCCCCTCCACCGGCTCCGTCGTTCAACCCTCTTTGCGGATGTTCTCTCGGTCAAGGAATTTC
CTCGATCGCTCTTCCTTCAACTACTTCCTAAGGACTTTGATATCCTATGCACCCACCCTATGTTTGGCCC
AGACTCGGGCAAAGACGGGTGGGGTGGACTACCTTTTGTGTTCGATAAAGTTAGAGTCGGATCAGATCAG
AGTCGGACATCTCGTGCTGAGGCATTCCTAGACGTGTTTAGGAATGCCGGGTGTAGGATGGTGGAAATGA
GTTGTGTTGATCATGACAAGCATGCAGCCGGATCTCAATTTATTACACATATGATGGGACGAGTTTTGGA
GAAATTGGCCTTGGAAAATACACCAATTAATACAAAAGGGTACGAAAGTTTGTTAAATTTGGTGGATAAT
ACTGCAAGGGATAGTTTTGAGTTGTTTTACGGGTTGTTTTTGTACAATAAAAATGCAATGGAGCAATTGG
ATAGAATGGATTGGGCTTTCGAGATGGTAAAAAAGCAACTTTCGGGATATTTGCATGATCTTGTTAGAAA
ACAATTGATGTTGGAGGGTAATAATGATCAAGCTGAGGTTACTTTTGACAAACCATTGATGCTTCCTTCT
CCTACTATTAATCCTCCACAAATAGTTCCCTCTGCTGATATGGCTGAGAAGAAGCATGATTTAGTGGTGG
TTAATGGTACTAGATAG
